>Addgene plasmid #206967 | pAAV-CMV-TadA7.10-SpG N aa2-713-InteinN | addgene full sequence | sequence record 411204 | Addgene NGS Result
TTAATTAAGGCTGCGCGCTCGCTCGCTCACTGAGGCCGCCCGGGCAAAGCCCGGGCGTCGGGCGACCTTT
GGTCGCCCGGCCTCAGTGAGCGAGCGAGCGCGCAGAGAGGGAGTGGCCAACTCCATCACTAGGGGTTCCT
TGTAGTTAATGATTAACCCGCCATGCTACTTATCTACTGCGGCCGCGGAATGTGTGTCAGTTAGGGTGTG
GAAAGTCCCCAGGCTCCCCAGCAGGCAGAAGTATGCAAAGCATGGACATTGATTATTGACTAGTTATTAA
TAGTAATCAATTACGGGGTCATTAGTCCATAGCCCATATATGGAGTTCCGCGTTACATAACTTACGGTAA
ATGGCCCGCCTGGCTGACCGCCCAACGACCCCCGCCCATTGACGTCAATAATGACGTATGTTCCCATAGT
AACGCCAATAGGGACTTTCCATTGACGTCAATGGGTGGAGTATTTACGGTAAACTGCCCACTTGGCAGTA
CATCAAGTGTATCATATGCCAAGTACGCCCCCTATTGACGTCAATGACGGTAAATGGCCCGCCTGGCATT
ATGCCCAGTACATGACCTTATGGGACTTTCCTACTTGGCAGTACATCTACGTATTAGTCATCGCTATTAC
CATGGTGATGCGGTTTTGGCAGTACATCAATGGGCGTGGATAGCGGTTTGACTCACGGGGATTTCCAAGT
CTCCACCCCATTGACGTCAATGGGAGTTTGTTTTGGCACCAAAATCAACGGGACTTTCCAAAATGTCGTA
ACAACTCCGCCCCATTGACGCAAATGGGCGGTAGGCGTGTACGGTGGGAGGTCTATATAAGCAGAGCTGT
ACCGAAGCCGCTAGCGCTACCGGTCGCCACCATGGCCCCAAAGAAGAAGCGGAAAGTCTCTGAAGTCGAG
TTTAGCCACGAGTATTGGATGAGGCACGCACTGACCCTGGCAAAGCGAGCATGGGATGAAAGAGAAGTCC
CCGTGGGCGCCGTGCTGGTGCACAACAATAGAGTGATCGGAGAGGGATGGAACAGGCCAATCGGCCGCCA
CGACCCTACCGCACACGCAGAGATCATGGCACTGAGGCAGGGAGGCCTGGTCATGCAGAATTACCGCCTG
ATCGATGCCACCCTGTATGTGACACTGGAGCCATGCGTGATGTGCGCAGGAGCAATGATCCACAGCAGGA
TCGGAAGAGTGGTGTTCGGAGCACGGGACGCCAAGACCGGCGCAGCAGGCTCCCTGATGGATGTGCTGCA
CCACCCCGGCATGAACCACCGGGTGGAGATCACAGAGGGAATCCTGGCAGACGAGTGCGCCGCCCTGCTG
AGCGATTTCTTTAGAATGCGGAGACAGGAGATCAAGGCCCAGAAGAAGGCACAGAGCTCCACCGACTCTG
GAGGATCTAGCGGAGGATCCTCTGGAAGCGAGACACCAGGCACAAGCGAGTCCGCCACACCAGAGAGCTC
CGGCGGCTCCTCCGGAGGATCCTCTGAGGTGGAGTTTTCCCACGAGTACTGGATGAGACATGCCCTGACC
CTGGCCAAGAGGGCACGCGATGAGAGGGAGGTGCCTGTGGGAGCCGTGCTGGTGCTGAACAATAGAGTGA
TCGGCGAGGGCTGGAACAGAGCCATCGGCCTGCACGACCCAACAGCCCATGCCGAAATTATGGCCCTGAG
ACAGGGCGGCCTGGTCATGCAGAACTACAGACTGATTGACGCCACCCTGTACGTGACATTCGAGCCTTGC
GTGATGTGCGCCGGCGCCATGATCCACTCTAGGATCGGCCGCGTGGTGTTTGGCGTGAGGAACGCAAAAA
CCGGCGCCGCAGGCTCCCTGATGGACGTGCTGCACTACCCCGGCATGAATCACCGCGTCGAAATTACCGA
GGGAATCCTGGCAGATGAATGTGCCGCCCTGCTGTGCTATTTCTTTCGGATGCCTAGACAGGTGTTCAAT
GCTCAGAAGAAGGCCCAGAGCTCCACCGACTCCGGAGGATCTAGCGGAGGCTCCTCTGGCTCTGAGACAC
CTGGCACAAGCGAGAGCGCAACACCTGAAAGCAGCGGGGGCAGCAGCGGGGGGTCAGACAAGAAGTACAG
CATCGGCCTGGCCATCGGCACCAACTCTGTGGGCTGGGCCGTGATCACCGACGAGTACAAGGTGCCCAGC
AAGAAATTCAAGGTGCTGGGCAACACCGACCGGCACAGCATCAAGAAGAACCTGATCGGAGCCCTGCTGT
TCGACAGCGGCGAAACAGCCGAGGCCACCCGGCTGAAGAGAACCGCCAGAAGAAGATACACCAGACGGAA
GAACCGGATCTGCTATCTGCAAGAGATCTTCAGCAACGAGATGGCCAAGGTGGACGACAGCTTCTTCCAC
AGACTGGAAGAGTCCTTCCTGGTGGAAGAGGATAAGAAGCACGAGCGGCACCCCATCTTCGGCAACATCG
TGGACGAGGTGGCCTACCACGAGAAGTACCCCACCATCTACCACCTGAGAAAGAAACTGGTGGACAGCAC
CGACAAGGCCGACCTGCGGCTGATCTATCTGGCCCTGGCCCACATGATCAAGTTCCGGGGCCACTTCCTG
ATCGAGGGCGACCTGAACCCCGACAACAGCGACGTGGACAAGCTGTTCATCCAGCTGGTGCAGACCTACA
ACCAGCTGTTCGAGGAAAACCCCATCAACGCCAGCGGCGTGGACGCCAAGGCCATCCTGTCTGCCAGACT
GAGCAAGAGCAGACGGCTGGAAAATCTGATCGCCCAGCTGCCCGGCGAGAAGAAGAATGGCCTGTTCGGA
AACCTGATTGCCCTGAGCCTGGGCCTGACCCCCAACTTCAAGAGCAACTTCGACCTGGCCGAGGATGCCA
AACTGCAGCTGAGCAAGGACACCTACGACGACGACCTGGACAACCTGCTGGCCCAGATCGGCGACCAGTA
CGCCGACCTGTTTCTGGCCGCCAAGAACCTGTCCGACGCCATCCTGCTGAGCGACATCCTGAGAGTGAAC
ACCGAGATCACCAAGGCCCCCCTGAGCGCCTCTATGATCAAGAGATACGACGAGCACCACCAGGACCTGA
CCCTGCTGAAAGCTCTCGTGCGGCAGCAGCTGCCTGAGAAGTACAAAGAGATTTTCTTCGACCAGAGCAA
GAACGGCTACGCCGGCTACATTGACGGCGGAGCCAGCCAGGAAGAGTTCTACAAGTTCATCAAGCCCATC
CTGGAAAAGATGGACGGCACCGAGGAACTGCTCGTGAAGCTGAACAGAGAGGACCTGCTGCGGAAGCAGC
GGACCTTCGACAACGGCAGCATCCCCCACCAGATCCACCTGGGAGAGCTGCACGCCATTCTGCGGCGGCA
GGAAGATTTTTACCCATTCCTGAAGGACAACCGGGAAAAGATCGAGAAGATCCTGACCTTCCGCATCCCC
TACTACGTGGGCCCTCTGGCCAGGGGAAACAGCAGATTCGCCTGGATGACCAGAAAGAGCGAGGAAACCA
TCACCCCCTGGAACTTCGAGGAAGTGGTGGACAAGGGCGCTTCCGCCCAGAGCTTCATCGAGCGGATGAC
CAACTTCGATAAGAACCTGCCCAACGAGAAGGTGCTGCCCAAGCACAGCCTGCTGTACGAGTACTTCACC
GTGTATAACGAGCTGACCAAAGTGAAATACGTGACCGAGGGAATGAGAAAGCCCGCCTTCCTGAGCGGCG
AGCAGAAAAAGGCCATCGTGGACCTGCTGTTCAAGACCAACCGGAAAGTGACCGTGAAGCAGCTGAAAGA
GGACTACTTCAAGAAAATCGAGTGCTTCGACTCCGTGGAAATCTCCGGCGTGGAAGATCGGTTCAACGCC
TCCCTGGGCACATACCACGATCTGCTGAAAATTATCAAGGACAAGGACTTCCTGGACAATGAGGAAAACG
AGGACATTCTGGAAGATATCGTGCTGACCCTGACACTGTTTGAGGACAGAGAGATGATCGAGGAACGGCT
GAAAACCTATGCCCACCTGTTCGACGACAAAGTGATGAAGCAGCTGAAGCGGCGGAGATACACCGGCTGG
GGCAGGCTGAGCCGGAAGCTGATCAACGGCATCCGAGACAAGCAGAGTGGAAAGACAATCCTGGATTTTC
TTAAGTCCGATGGATTTGCCAACCGGAACTTCATGCAGTTGATCCATGATGACTCTCTCACCTTTAAGGA
GGACATCCAGAAAGCACAAGTTTGTCTGGCTGGCGATACTCTCATTACCCTGGCCGATGGACGACGAGTG
CCTATTAGAGAACTGGTGTCACAGCAGAATTTTTCCGTGTGGGCTCTGAATCCTCAGACTTACCGCCTGG
AGAGGGCTAGAGTGAGTAGAGCTTTCTGTACCGGCATCAAACCTGTGTACCGCCTCACCACTAGACTGGG
GAGATCCATTAGGGCCACTGCCAACCACCGATTTCTCACACCTCAGGGCTGGAAACGAGTCGATGAACTC
CAGCCTGGAGATTACCTGGCTCTGCCTAGGAGAATCCCTACTGCCTCCTGATCTCGAGCTCGATGAGTTT
GGACAAACCACAACTAGAATGCAGTGAAAAAAATGCTTTATTTGTGAAATTTGTGATGCTATTGCTTTAT
TTGTAACCATTATAAGCTGCAATAAACAAGTTAACAACAACAATTGCATTCATTTTATGTTTCAGGTTCA
GGGGGAGGTGTGGGAGGTTTTTTAAAGCAAGTAAAACCTCTACAAATGTGGTAGCGGCCGCAGGTAGATA
AGTAGCATGGCGGGTTAATCATTAACTACAAGGAACCCCTAGTGATGGAGTTGGCCACTCCCTCTCTGCG
CGCTCGCTCGCTCACTGAGGCCGGGCGACCAAAGGTCGCCCGACGCCCGGGCTTTGCCCGGGCGGCCTCA
GTGAGCGAGCGAGCGCGCAGCCTAATTAAGGCCTTAATTAAATCTGGCGTAATCATGGTCATAGCTGTTT
CCTGTGTGAAATTGTTATCCGCTCACAATTCCACACAACATACGAGCCGGAAGCATAAAGTGTAAAGCCT
GGGGTGCCTAATGAGTGAGCTAACTCACATTAATTGCGTTGCGCTCACTGCCCGCTTTCCAGTCGGGAAA
CCTGTCGTGCCAGCTGCATTAATGAATCGGCCAACGCGCGGGGAGAGGCGGTTTGCGTATTGGGCGCTCT
TCCGCTTCCTCGCTCACTGACTCGCTGCGCTCGGTCGTTCGGCTGCGGCGAGCGGTATCAGCTCACTCAA
AGGCGGTAATACGGTTATCCACAGAATCAGGGGATAACGCAGGAAAGAACATGTGAGCAAAAGGCCAGCA
AAAGGCCAGGAACCGTAAAAAGGCCGCGTTGCTGGCGTTTTTCCATAGGCTCCGCCCCCCTGACGAGCAT
CACAAAAATCGACGCTCAAGTCAGAGGTGGCGAAACCCGACAGGACTATAAAGATACCAGGCGTTTCCCC
CTGGAAGCTCCCTCGTGCGCTCTCCTGTTCCGACCCTGCCGCTTACCGGATACCTGTCCGCCTTTCTCCC
TTCGGGAAGCGTGGCGCTTTCTCATAGCTCACGCTGTAGGTATCTCAGTTCGGTGTAGGTCGTTCGCTCC
AAGCTGGGCTGTGTGCACGAACCCCCCGTTCAGCCCGACCGCTGCGCCTTATCCGGTAACTATCGTCTTG
AGTCCAACCCGGTAAGACACGACTTATCGCCACTGGCAGCAGCCACTGGTAACAGGATTAGCAGAGCGAG
GTATGTAGGCGGTGCTACAGAGTTCTTGAAGTGGTGGCCTAACTACGGCTACACTAGAAGAACAGTATTT
GGTATCTGCGCTCTGCTGAAGCCAGTTACCTTCGGAAAAAGAGTTGGTAGCTCTTGATCCGGCAAACAAA
CCACCGCTGGTAGCGGTGGTTTTTTTGTTTGCAAGCAGCAGATTACGCGCAGAAAAAAAGGATCTCAAGA
AGATCCTTTGATCTTTTCTACGGGGTCTGACGCTCAGTGGAACGAAAACTCACGTTAAGGGATTTTGGTC
ATGAGATTATCAAAAAGGATCTTCACCTAGATCCTTTTAAATTAAAAATGAAGTTTTAAATCAATCTAAA
GTATATATGAGTAAACTTGGTCTGACAGTTACCAATGCTTAATCAGTGAGGCACCTATCTCAGCGATCTG
TCTATTTCGTTCATCCATAGTTGCCTGACTCCCCGTCGTGTAGATAACTACGATACGGGAGGGCTTACCA
TCTGGCCCCAGTGCTGCAATGATACCGCGAGACCCACGCTCACCGGCTCCAGATTTATCAGCAATAAACC
AGCCAGCCGGAAGGGCCGAGCGCAGAAGTGGTCCTGCAACTTTATCCGCCTCCATCCAGTCTATTAATTG
TTGCCGGGAAGCTAGAGTAAGTAGTTCGCCAGTTAATAGTTTGCGCAACGTTGTTGCCATTGCTACAGGC
ATCGTGGTGTCACGCTCGTCGTTTGGTATGGCTTCATTCAGCTCCGGTTCCCAACGATCAAGGCGAGTTA
CATGATCCCCCATGTTGTGCAAAAAAGCGGTTAGCTCCTTCGGTCCTCCGATCGTTGTCAGAAGTAAGTT
GGCCGCAGTGTTATCACTCATGGTTATGGCAGCACTGCATAATTCTCTTACTGTCATGCCATCCGTAAGA
TGCTTTTCTGTGACTGGTGAGTACTCAACCAAGTCATTCTGAGAATAGTGTATGCGGCGACCGAGTTGCT
CTTGCCCGGCGTCAATACGGGATAATACCGCGCCACATAGCAGAACTTTAAAAGTGCTCATCATTGGAAA
ACGTTCTTCGGGGCGAAAACTCTCAAGGATCTTACCGCTGTTGAGATCCAGTTCGATGTAACCCACTCGT
GCACCCAACTGATCTTCAGCATCTTTTACTTTCACCAGCGTTTCTGGGTGAGCAAAAACAGGAAGGCAAA
ATGCCGCAAAAAAGGGAATAAGGGCGACACGGAAATGTTGAATACTCATACTCTTCCTTTTTCAATATTA
TTGAAGCATTTATCAGGGTTATTGTCTCATGAGCGGATACATATTTGAATGTATTTAGAAAAATAAACAA
ATAGGGGTTCCGCGCACATTTCCCCGAAAAGTGCCACCTAAATTGTAAGCGTTAATATTTTGTTAAAATT
CGCGTTAAATTTTTGTTAAATCAGCTCATTTTTTAACCAATAGGCCGAAATCGGCAAAATCCCTTATAAA
TCAAAAGAATAGACCGAGATAGGGT
[37 nt withheld, positions 7236-7272]
AAAGAACGTGGACTCCAACGTCAAAGG
[49 nt withheld, positions 7300-7348]
T
[91 nt withheld, positions 7350-7440]
G
[124 nt withheld, positions 7442-7565]
CCCATTCGCCATTCAGGCTGCGCAACTGTTGGGAAGGGCGATCGGTGCGGGCCTCTTCGCTATTACGCCA
GCTGGCGAAAGGGGGATGTGCTGCAAGGCGATTAAGTTGGGTAACGCCAGGGTTTTCCCAGTCACGACGT
TGTAAAACGACGGCCAGTGAATTAGG
Features (pLannotate 1.2.2; 21 found; start..end, strand, type, name):
     10..140     -  repeat_region  AAV2 ITR (fragment): inverted terminal repeat of adeno-associated virus serotype 2 inverted
    187..254     +  promoter       SV40 promoter (fragment): SV40 enhancer and early promoter
    331..634     +  enhancer       CMV enhancer: human cytomegalovirus immediate early enhancer
    635..838     +  promoter       CMV promoter: human cytomegalovirus (CMV) immediate early promoter
    899..1375    +  CDS            tadA: TADA_ECOLI - Also known as yfhC. Experimental evidence at protein level: Swiss-Prot protein existence level 1. Catalyzes the deamination of adenosine to inosine at the wobble position 34 of tRNA(Arg2). Essential for cell viability. From Escherichia coli (strain K12).
   1496..1987    +  CDS            tadA: TADA_ECOLI - Also known as yfhC. Experimental evidence at protein level: Swiss-Prot protein existence level 1. Catalyzes the deamination of adenosine to inosine at the wobble position 34 of tRNA(Arg2). Essential for cell viability. From Escherichia coli (strain K12).
   2087..3688    +  CDS            dCas9(N): N-terminal portion of catalytically inactive Streptococcus pyogenes dCas9 carrying the D10A mutation (Zetsche et al., 2015)
   3689..4215    +  CDS            dCas9(C) (fragment): C-terminal portion of catalytically inactive Streptococcus pyogenes dCas9 carrying the N863A mutation (Zetsche et al., 2015)
   4223..4528    +  CDS            dnaB (fragment): DNAB_SYNY3 - Experimental evidence at protein level: Swiss-Prot protein existence level 1. Participates in initiation and elongation during chromosome replication; it exhibits DNA-dependent ATPase activity. From Synechocystis sp. (strain PCC 6803 / Kazusa).
   4571..4652    -  polyA_signal   SV40 poly(A) signal: SV40 polyadenylation signal
   4675..4743    -  CDS            large T antigen (fragment): large T antigen from SV40 (simian virus 40)
   4791..4921    +  repeat_region  AAV2 ITR (fragment): inverted terminal repeat of adeno-associated virus serotype 2 inverted
   4982..4998    -  protein_bind   lac operator: The lac repressor binds to the lac operator to inhibit transcription in E. coli. This inhibition can be relieved by adding lactose or isopropyl-β-D-thiogalactopyranoside (IPTG). lac repressor encoded by lacI
   5006..5036    -  promoter       lac promoter: promoter for the E. coli lac operon
   5051..5072    -  protein_bind   CAP binding site: CAP binding activates transcription in the presence of cAMP. E. coli catabolite activator protein
   5085..5177    -  CDS            lacI (fragment): lac repressor; lacI; The lac repressor binds to the lac operator to inhibit transcription in E. coli. This inhibition can be relieved by adding lactose or isopropyl-β-D-thiogalactopyranoside (IPTG).
   5360..5948    -  rep_origin     ori: high-copy-number ColE1/pMB1/pBR322/pUC origin of replication
   6119..6979    -  CDS            AmpR: β-lactamase; bla; confers resistance to ampicillin, carbenicillin, and related antibiotics
   6980..7084    -  promoter       AmpR promoter: bla
   7137..7565    -  rep_origin     f1 ori (sequence partly withheld): f1 bacteriophage origin of replication; arrow indicates direction of (+) strand synthesis
   7570..7727    -  CDS            lacZα (fragment): LacZα fragment of β-galactosidase; lacZ fragment
