[The description below was written by a language model from this plasmid's Addgene catalogue record and pLannotate feature annotations shown in this document.]
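Description:
pAAV-CMV-TadA7.10-SpG N aa2-713-InteinN is an AAV transfer plasmid built on the pAAV-SMVP-Cas9N backbone that carries the N-terminal half of a split adenine base editor. It is maintained in E. coli through a high-copy ColE1/pUC-type origin and selected with ampicillin via the β-lactamase gene. The backbone also contains an f1 phage origin and remnants of lac promoter/operator, lacI and lacZα sequences. Two AAV2 inverted terminal repeats, annotated as fragments, flank the expression cassette and delimit the DNA that would be packaged into recombinant AAV particles. The catalogue lists a total size of 7,766 bp, while the sequenced record underlying the feature table is 7,731 nt.

Between the ITRs, the CMV immediate-early enhancer and promoter drive constitutive expression of a single synthetic fusion; a short SV40 promoter fragment lies upstream of it. The open reading frame begins with two tandem copies of E. coli-derived tadA. This matches the ABEmax(7.10) architecture of the parent plasmid from which part of the construct was derived, although the table does not distinguish wild-type from evolved copies. These are followed by residues 2–713 of SpG, a PAM-relaxed Streptococcus pyogenes Cas9 variant. The annotation software labels this region as dCas9 pieces, including a D10A-bearing N-terminal portion. The coding sequence ends in an N-terminal split-intein segment, matched by the software to a Synechocystis DnaB fragment, and is terminated by an SV40 polyadenylation signal.

Splitting the editor gets around the AAV packaging limit: when this half is co-delivered with a complementary vector encoding the C-terminal intein and the rest of SpG, protein trans-splicing should reconstitute the full editor. The associated publication used the system to correct a pathogenic Lmna point mutation in mouse hearts.
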