Addgene plasmid #206967: pAAV-CMV-TadA7.10-SpG N aa2-713-InteinN
Purpose: Expresses TadA7.10 and SpG cas9N by the constitutive CMV promoter
Depositing lab: Yuxuan Guo. Depositing organization: Peking University Health Science Center. Publication: Adenine base editor-based correction of the cardiac pathogenic Lmna c.1621C > T mutation in murine hearts. Yang L, Liu Z, Sun J, Chen Z, Gao F, Guo Y. J Cell Mol Med. 2024 Feb;28(4):e18145. doi: 10.1111/jcmm.18145. PubMed 38332517.
Backbone
  Vector backbone: pAAV-SMVP-Cas9N
  Backbone size w/o insert (bp): 3876
  Total vector size (bp): 7766
  Vector type: AAV
Growth in bacteria
  Bacterial resistance: Ampicillin, 100 μg/mL
  Growth temperature: 37°C
  Growth strain: NEB Stable
  Copy number: High Copy
Gene/Insert
  Gene/Insert name: CMV, TadA7.10, SpG N (alt name: TadA7.10, Split-SpG N-terminal half and CMV)
  Species: Synthetic
  Insert size (bp): 3839
  Promoter: CMV
  Cloning method: Gibson Cloning
  Sequencing primers: 5′ ggaatgtgtgtcagttagggt
Resource information
  A portion of this plasmid was derived from a plasmid made by: addgene 140002:pCMV-T7-ABEmax(7.10)-SpG-P2A-EGFP (RTW4562)
Terms and licenses: Academic/Nonprofit Terms; Industry Terms: Not Available to Industry
How to cite: pAAV-CMV-TadA7.10-SpG N aa2-713-InteinN was a gift from Yuxuan Guo (Addgene plasmid # 206967 ; http://n2t.net/addgene:206967 ; RRID:Addgene_206967)
